LOCUS       Exported 7274 bp ds-DNA circular SYN 12-MAY-2021
DEFINITION  synthetic circular DNA
ACCESSION   .
VERSION     .
KEYWORDS    PSD-95 FLAG
SOURCE      synthetic DNA construct
  ORGANISM  synthetic DNA construct
REFERENCE   1 (bases 1 to 7274)
  AUTHORS   Zhang J, Vinuela A, Neely MH, Hallett PJ, Grant SG, Miller GM,
            Isacson O, Caron MG, Yao WD
  TITLE     Inhibition of the dopamine D1 receptor signaling by PSD-95.
  JOURNAL   J Biol Chem. 2007 May 25. 282(21):15778-89.
  PUBMED    17369255
REFERENCE   2 (bases 1 to 7274)
  AUTHORS   .
  TITLE     Direct Submission
  JOURNAL   Exported May 12, 2021 from SnapGene Server 1.1.58
            http://www.snapgene.com
FEATURES             Location/Qualifiers
     source          1..7274
                     /organism="synthetic DNA construct"
                     /mol_type="other DNA"
     enhancer        110..489
                     /label=CMV enhancer
                     /note="human cytomegalovirus immediate early enhancer"
     promoter        490..693
                     /label=CMV promoter
                     /note="human cytomegalovirus (CMV) immediate early
                     promoter"
     primer_bind     644..664
                     /label=CMV-F
                     /note="Human CMV immediate early promoter, forward primer"
     protein_bind    695..713
                     /gene="tetO"
                     /label=tet operator
                     /bound_moiety="tetracycline repressor TetR"
                     /note="bacterial operator O2 for the tetR and tetA genes"
     protein_bind    716..734
                     /gene="tetO"
                     /label=tet operator
                     /bound_moiety="tetracycline repressor TetR"
                     /note="bacterial operator O2 for the tetR and tetA genes"
     primer_bind     744..768
                     /label=LNCX
                     /note="Human CMV promoter, forward primer"
     regulatory      865..874
                     /regulatory_class="other"
                     /note="vertebrate consensus sequence for strong initiation
                     of translation (Kozak, 1987)"
     CDS             3049..3072
                     /codon_start=1
                     /product="FLAG(R) epitope tag, followed by an enterokinase
                     cleavage site"
                     /label=FLAG
                     /translation="DYKDDDDK"
     primer_bind     complement(3101..3118)
                     /label=BGH-rev
                     /note="Bovine growth hormone terminator, reverse primer.
                     Also called BGH reverse"
     polyA_signal    3107..3331
                     /label=bGH poly(A) signal
                     /note="bovine growth hormone polyadenylation signal"
     primer_bind     complement(3464..3483)
                     /label=F1ori-R
                     /note="F1 origin, reverse primer"
     protein_bind    3615..3662
                     /label=FRT
                     /bound_moiety="FLP recombinase from the Saccharomyces
                     cerevisiae 2u plasmid"
                     /note="FLP-mediated recombination occurs in the 8-bp core
                     sequence TCTAGAAA (Turan and Bode, 2011)."
     CDS             3670..4692
                     /codon_start=1
                     /gene="aph(4)-Ia"
                     /product="aminoglycoside phosphotransferase from E. coli"
                     /label=HygR
                     /note="confers resistance to hygromycin"
                     /translation="KKPELTATSVEKFLIEKFDSVSDLMQLSEGEESRAFSFDVGGRGY
                     VLRVNSCADGFYKDRYVYRHFASAALPIPEVLDIGEFSESLTYCISRRAQGVTLQDLPE
                     TELPAVLQPVAEAMDAIAAADLSQTSGFGPFGPQGIGQYTTWRDFICAIADPHVYHWQT
                     VMDDTVSASVAQALDELMLWAEDCPEVRHLVHADFGSNNVLTDNGRITAVIDWSEAMFG
                     DSQYEVANIFFWRPWLACMEQQTRYFERRHPELAGSPRLRAYMLRIGLDQLYQSLVDGN
                     FDDAAWAQGRCDAIVRSGAGTVGRTQIARRSAAVWTDGCVEVLADSGNRRPSTRPRAKE
                     "
     polyA_signal    4822..4943
                     /label=SV40 poly(A) signal
                     /note="SV40 polyadenylation signal"
     primer_bind     complement(4859..4878)
                     /label=SV40pA-R
                     /note="SV40 polyA, reverse primer"
     primer_bind     4913..4932
                     /label=EBV-rev
                     /note="SV40 polyA terminator, reverse primer"
     primer_bind     complement(4992..5008)
                     /label=M13 rev
                     /note="common sequencing primer, one of multiple similar
                     variants"
     primer_bind     complement(4992..5008)
                     /label=M13 Reverse
                     /note="In lacZ gene. Also called M13-rev"
     primer_bind     complement(5005..5027)
                     /label=M13/pUC Reverse
                     /note="In lacZ gene"
     protein_bind    5016..5032
                     /label=lac operator
                     /bound_moiety="lac repressor encoded by lacI"
                     /note="The lac repressor binds to the lac operator to
                     inhibit transcription in E. coli. This inhibition can be
                     relieved by adding lactose or
                     isopropyl-beta-D-thiogalactopyranoside (IPTG)."
     promoter        complement(5040..5070)
                     /label=lac promoter
                     /note="promoter for the E. coli lac operon"
     protein_bind    5085..5106
                     /label=CAP binding site
                     /bound_moiety="E. coli catabolite activator protein"
                     /note="CAP binding activates transcription in the presence
                     of cAMP."
     primer_bind     complement(5223..5240)
                     /label=L4440
                     /note="L4440 vector, forward primer"
     rep_origin      complement(5394..5982)
                     /direction=LEFT
                     /label=ori
                     /note="high-copy-number ColE1/pMB1/pBR322/pUC origin of
                     replication"
     primer_bind     complement(5474..5493)
                     /label=pBR322ori-F
                     /note="pBR322 origin, forward primer"
     CDS             complement(6153..7013)
                     /codon_start=1
                     /gene="bla"
                     /product="beta-lactamase"
                     /label=AmpR
                     /note="confers resistance to ampicillin, carbenicillin, and
                     related antibiotics"
                     /translation="MSIQHFRVALIPFFAAFCLPVFAHPETLVKVKDAEDQLGARVGYI
                     ELDLNSGKILESFRPEERFPMMSTFKVLLCGAVLSRIDAGQEQLGRRIHYSQNDLVEYS
                     PVTEKHLTDGMTVRELCSAAITMSDNTAANLLLTTIGGPKELTAFLHNMGDHVTRLDRW
                     EPELNEAIPNDERDTTMPVAMATTLRKLLTGELLTLASRQQLIDWMEADKVAGPLLRSA
                     LPAGWFIADKSGAGERGSRGIIAALGPDGKPSRIVVIYTTGSQATMDERNRQIAEIGAS
                     LIKHW"
     primer_bind     6776..6795
                     /label=Amp-R
                     /note="Ampicillin resistance gene, reverse primer"
     promoter        complement(7014..7118)
                     /gene="bla"
                     /label=AmpR promoter
     primer_bind     complement(7193..7212)
                     /label=pRS-marker
                     /note="pRS vectors, use to sequence yeast selectable
                     marker"
ORIGIN
        1 aaaatttaag ctacaacaag gcaaggcttg accgacaatt gcatgaagaa tctgcttagg
       61 gttaggcgtt ttgcgctgct tcgcgatgta cgggccagat atacgcgttg acattgatta
      121 ttgactagtt attaatagta atcaattacg gggtcattag ttcatagccc atatatggag
      181 ttccgcgtta cataacttac ggtaaatggc ccgcctggct gaccgcccaa cgacccccgc
      241 ccattgacgt caataatgac gtatgttccc atagtaacgc caatagggac tttccattga
      301 cgtcaatggg tggagtattt acggtaaact gcccacttgg cagtacatca agtgtatcat
      361 atgccaagta cgccccctat tgacgtcaat gacggtaaat ggcccgcctg gcattatgcc
      421 cagtacatga ccttatggga ctttcctact tggcagtaca tctacgtatt agtcatcgct
      481 attaccatgg tgatgcggtt ttggcagtac atcaatgggc gtggatagcg gtttgactca
      541 cggggatttc caagtctcca ccccattgac gtcaatggga gtttgttttg gcaccaaaat
      601 caacgggact ttccaaaatg tcgtaacaac tccgccccat tgacgcaaat gggcggtagg
      661 cgtgtacggt gggaggtcta tataagcaga gctctcccta tcagtgatag agatctccct
      721 atcagtgata gagatcgtcg acgagctcgt ttagtgaacc gtcagatcgc ctggagacgc
      781 catccacgct gttttgacct ccatagaaga caccgggacc gatccagcct ccggactcta
      841 gcgtttaaac ttaagcttgg taccgccacc atggactgtc tctgtatagt gacaaccaag
      901 aaataccgct accaagatga agacacgccc cctctggaac acagcccggc ccacctcccc
      961 aaccaggcca attctccccc tgtgattgtc aacacggaca ccctagaagc cccaggatat
     1021 gagttgcagg tgaatggaac agagggggag atggagtatg aggagatcac attggaaagg
     1081 ggtaactcag gtctgggctt cagcatcgca ggtggcgctg acaacccgca catcggtgac
     1141 gacccgtcca tttttatcac caagatcatt cctggtgggg ctgcagccca ggatggccgc
     1201 ctcagggtca atgacagcat cctgtttgta aatgaagtgg atgttcggga ggtgacccat
     1261 tcagctgcgg tggaggccct caaagaggca ggttccatcg ttcgcctcta tgtcatgcgc
     1321 cggaaacccc cagccgaaaa ggtcatggag atcaaactca tcaaagggcc taaaggactt
     1381 ggcttcagca ttgcgggggg cgttgggaac cagcacatcc ctggagataa cagcatctat
     1441 gtaacgaaga tcatcgaagg aggtgctgcc cacaaggatg gcaggttgca gattggagac
     1501 aagatcctgg cggtcaacag tgtggggctg gaggacgtca tgcacgagga tgccgtggca
     1561 gccctgaaga acacatatga cgttgtgtac ctaaaggtgg ccaagcccag caatgcctac
     1621 ctgagtgaca gctatgctcc cccagacatc acaacctcgt attctcagca cctggacaat
     1681 gagatcagtc atagcagcta cttgggcact gactacccca cagccatgac ccccacttcc
     1741 cctcggcgct actcccctgt ggccaaggac ctgctggggg aggaagacat tccccgggaa
     1801 ccaaggcgga tcgtgatcca tcggggctcc accggcctgg gcttcaacat cgtgggcggc
     1861 gaggatggtg aaggcatctt catctccttc atccttgctg ggggtccagc cgacctcagt
     1921 ggggagctac ggaaggggga ccagatcctg tcggtcaatg gtgttgacct ccgcaatgcc
     1981 agtcacgaac aggctgccat tgccctgaag aatgcgggtc agacggtcac gatcatcgct
     2041 cagtataaac cagaagagta tagtcgattc gaggccaaga tccatgatct tcgggaacag
     2101 ctcatgaata gtagcctagg ctcagggact gcatccttgc gaagcaaccc caagaggggc
     2161 ttctacatta gggccctgtt tgattacgac aagaccaagg actgcggttt cttgagccag
     2221 gccctgagct tccgcttcgg ggatgtgctt catgtcattg acgctggtga cgaagagtgg
     2281 tggcaagcac ggcgggtcca ctccgacagt gagaccgacg acattggctt cattcccagc
     2341 aaacggcggg tcgagcgacg agagtggtca aggttaaagg ccaaggactg gggctccagc
     2401 tctggatcac agggtcgaga agactcggtt ctgagctatg agacggtgac ccagatggaa
     2461 gtgcactatg ctcgtcccat catcatcctt ggacccacca aagaccgtgc caacgatgat
     2521 cttctctccg agttccccga caagtttgga tcctgtgtcc ctcatacgac acgtcctaag
     2581 cgggaatatg agatagacgg ccgggattac cactttgtct cctcccggga gaaaatggag
     2641 aaggacatcc aggcacacaa gttcattgag gctggccagt acaacagcca cctctatggg
     2701 accagcgtcc agtctgtgcg agaggtagca gagcagggga agcactgcat cctcgatgtc
     2761 tcggccaatg ccgtgcggcg gctgcaggcg gcccacctgc accccatcgc catcttcatc
     2821 cgtccccgct ccctggagaa tgtgctagag atcaataagc ggatcacaga ggagcaagcc
     2881 cggaaagcct tcgacagagc cacgaagctg gagcaggagt tcacagagtg cttctcagcc
     2941 atcgtagagg gcgacagctt tgaagagatc tatcacaaag tgaaacgtgt cattgaagac
     3001 ctctcaggcc cctacatctg ggtcccagcc cgagagagac tcctcgagga ctacaaggac
     3061 gacgatgaca agtgagggcc cgtttaaacc cgctgatcag cctcgactgt gccttctagt
     3121 tgccagccat ctgttgtttg cccctccccc gtgccttcct tgaccctgga aggtgccact
     3181 cccactgtcc tttcctaata aaatgaggaa attgcatcgc attgtctgag taggtgtcat
     3241 tctattctgg ggggtggggt ggggcaggac agcaaggggg aggattggga agacaatagc
     3301 aggcatgctg gggatgcggt gggctctatg gcttctgagg cggaaagaac cagctggggc
     3361 tctagggggt atccccnnnn nnnnnnnnnn nnnnnnnnnn nnnnnnnnnn nnnnnnnnnn
     3421 nnnnnnnnnn nnnnnnnnnn nnnnnnnnnn nnnnnnnnnn nnnnnnnnnn nnnnnnnnnn
     3481 nnnnnnnnnn nnnnnnnnnn cnnnnnnnnn nnnnnnnnnn nnnnnnnnnn nnnnnnnnnn
     3541 nnnnnnnnnn nnnnnnnnnn nnnnnnnnnn nnnnnnnnnn nnnnnnnnnn nnagggtgat
     3601 ggttcacgta cctagaagtt cctattccga agttcctatt ctctagaaag tataggaact
     3661 tccttggcca aaaagcctga actcaccgcg acgtctgtcg agaagtttct gatcgaaaag
     3721 ttcgacagcg tctccgacct gatgcagctc tcggagggcg aagaatctcg tgctttcagc
     3781 ttcgatgtag gagggcgtgg atatgtcctg cgggtaaata gctgcgccga tggtttctac
     3841 aaagatcgtt atgtttatcg gcactttgca tcggccgcgc tcccgattcc ggaagtgctt
     3901 gacattgggg aattcagcga gagcctgacc tattgcatct cccgccgtgc acagggtgtc
     3961 acgttgcaag acctgcctga aaccgaactg cccgctgttc tgcagccggt cgcggaggcc
     4021 atggatgcga tcgctgcggc cgatcttagc cagacgagcg ggttcggccc attcggaccg
     4081 caaggaatcg gtcaatacac tacatggcgt gatttcatat gcgcgattgc tgatccccat
     4141 gtgtatcact ggcaaactgt gatggacgac accgtcagtg cgtccgtcgc gcaggctctc
     4201 gatgagctga tgctttgggc cgaggactgc cccgaagtcc ggcacctcgt gcacgcggat
     4261 ttcggctcca acaatgtcct gacggacaat ggccgcataa cagcggtcat tgactggagc
     4321 gaggcgatgt tcggggattc ccaatacgag gtcgccaaca tcttcttctg gaggccgtgg
     4381 ttggcttgta tggagcagca gacgcgctac ttcgagcgga ggcatccgga gcttgcagga
     4441 tcgccgcggc tccgggcgta tatgctccgc attggtcttg accaactcta tcagagcttg
     4501 gttgacggca atttcgatga tgcagcttgg gcgcagggtc gatgcgacgc aatcgtccga
     4561 tccggagccg ggactgtcgg gcgtacacaa atcgcccgca gaagcgcggc cgtctggacc
     4621 gatggctgtg tagaagtact cgccgatagt ggaaaccgac gccccagcac tcgtccgagg
     4681 gcaaaggaat agcacgtact acgagatttc gattccaccg ccgccttcta tgaaaggttg
     4741 ggcttcggaa tcgttttccg ggacgccggc tggatgatcc tccagcgcgg ggatctcatg
     4801 ctggagttct tcgcccaccc caacttgttt attgcagctt ataatggtta caaataaagc
     4861 aatagcatca caaatttcac aaataaagca tttttttcac tgcattctag ttgtggtttg
     4921 tccaaactca tcaatgtatc ttatcatgtc tgtataccgt cgacctctag ctagagcttg
     4981 gcgtaatcat ggtcatagct gtttcctgtg tgaaattgtt atccgctcac aattccacac
     5041 aacatacgag ccggaagcat aaagtgtaaa gcctggggtg cctaatgagt gagctaactc
     5101 acattaattg cgttgcgctc actgcccgct ttccagtcgg gaaacctgtc gtgccagctg
     5161 cattaatgaa tcggccaacg cgcggggaga ggcggtttgc gtattgggcg ctcttccgct
     5221 tcctcgctca ctgactcgct gcgctcggtc gttcggctgc ggcgagcggt atcagctcac
     5281 tcaaaggcgg taatacggtt atccacagaa tcaggggata acgcaggaaa gaacatgtga
     5341 gcaaaaggcc agcaaaaggc caggaaccgt aaaaaggccg cgttgctggc gtttttccat
     5401 aggctccgcc cccctgacga gcatcacaaa aatcgacgct caagtcagag gtggcgaaac
     5461 ccgacaggac tataaagata ccaggcgttt ccccctggaa gctccctcgt gcgctctcct
     5521 gttccgaccc tgccgcttac cggatacctg tccgcctttc tcccttcggg aagcgtggcg
     5581 ctttctcata gctcacgctg taggtatctc agttcggtgt aggtcgttcg ctccaagctg
     5641 ggctgtgtgc acgaaccccc cgttcagccc gaccgctgcg ccttatccgg taactatcgt
     5701 cttgagtcca acccggtaag acacgactta tcgccactgg cagcagccac tggtaacagg
     5761 attagcagag cgaggtatgt aggcggtgct acagagttct tgaagtggtg gcctaactac
     5821 ggctacacta gaagaacagt atttggtatc tgcgctctgc tgaagccagt taccttcgga
     5881 aaaagagttg gtagctcttg atccggcaaa caaaccaccg ctggtagcgg tggttttttt
     5941 gtttgcaagc agcagattac gcgcagaaaa aaaggatctc aagaagatcc tttgatcttt
     6001 tctacggggt ctgacgctca gtggaacgaa aactcacgtt aagggatttt ggtcatgaga
     6061 ttatcaaaaa ggatcttcac ctagatcctt ttaaattaaa aatgaagttt taaatcaatc
     6121 taaagtatat atgagtaaac ttggtctgac agttaccaat gcttaatcag tgaggcacct
     6181 atctcagcga tctgtctatt tcgttcatcc atagttgcct gactccccgt cgtgtagata
     6241 actacgatac gggagggctt accatctggc cccagtgctg caatgatacc gcgagaccca
     6301 cgctcaccgg ctccagattt atcagcaata aaccagccag ccggaagggc cgagcgcaga
     6361 agtggtcctg caactttatc cgcctccatc cagtctatta attgttgccg ggaagctaga
     6421 gtaagtagtt cgccagttaa tagtttgcgc aacgttgttg ccattgctac aggcatcgtg
     6481 gtgtcacgct cgtcgtttgg tatggcttca ttcagctccg gttcccaacg atcaaggcga
     6541 gttacatgat cccccatgtt gtgcaaaaaa gcggttagct ccttcggtcc tccgatcgtt
     6601 gtcagaagta agttggccgc agtgttatca ctcatggtta tggcagcact gcataattct
     6661 cttactgtca tgccatccgt aagatgcttt tctgtgactg gtgagtactc aaccaagtca
     6721 ttctgagaat agtgtatgcg gcgaccgagt tgctcttgcc cggcgtcaat acgggataat
     6781 accgcgccac atagcagaac tttaaaagtg ctcatcattg gaaaacgttc ttcggggcga
     6841 aaactctcaa ggatcttacc gctgttgaga tccagttcga tgtaacccac tcgtgcaccc
     6901 aactgatctt cagcatcttt tactttcacc agcgtttctg ggtgagcaaa aacaggaagg
     6961 caaaatgccg caaaaaaggg aataagggcg acacggaaat gttgaatact catactcttc
     7021 ctttttcaat attattgaag catttatcag ggttattgtc tcatgagcgg atacatattt
     7081 gaatgtattt agaaaaataa acaaataggg gttccgcgca catttccccg aaaagtgcca
     7141 cctgacgtcg acggatcggg agatctcccg atcccctatg gtgcactctc agtacaatct
     7201 gctctgatgc cgcatagtta agccagtatc tgctccctgc ttgtgtgttg gaggtcgctg
     7261 agtagtgcgc gagc
//
