[The description below was written by a language model from this plasmid's Addgene catalogue record and the feature table of its GenBank file.]
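Description:
PSD-95 FLAG is a mammalian expression plasmid built on the pcDNA5/FRT/TO backbone. It carries the rat PSD-95 coding sequence (Dlg4, also known as SAP90), a postsynaptic density scaffolding protein, as an insert of about 2.2 kb cloned between KpnI and XhoI sites that both remain intact. In the 7,274 bp map, the PSD-95 open reading frame itself is not annotated. Its position can be inferred from a Kozak consensus upstream and a FLAG epitope coding segment at the 3′ end, consistent with the catalogue description of a C-terminal FLAG tag. The depositor notes that discrepancies in the sequence should have no functional consequence.

Transcription is driven by the human CMV immediate-early enhancer and promoter, followed by two tet operator (O2) sites, and is terminated by the bovine growth hormone polyadenylation signal. In cells that express the Tet repressor, the operators keep the promoter silent until tetracycline or doxycycline is added. In ordinary cell lines the cassette behaves as a constitutive CMV-driven unit. Downstream lies an FRT site placed directly in front of a hygromycin resistance gene with an SV40 poly(A) signal. No promoter is annotated for this gene, which fits the standard design of this backbone: FLP-mediated integration into a matching genomic FRT site in a host line supplies a promoter and start codon, allowing hygromycin selection of isogenic stable integrants. Propagation in E. coli relies on a high-copy ColE1/pUC-type origin and ampicillin resistance. The associated publication concerns inhibition of dopamine D1 receptor signalling by PSD-95, so the plasmid suits transient or inducible stable expression of epitope-tagged PSD-95 for detection, immunoprecipitation and interaction studies.
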