Addgene plasmid #15463: PSD-95 FLAG
Depositing lab: Wei-dong Yao. Depositing organization: Harvard Medical School. Publication: Inhibition of the dopamine D1 receptor signaling by PSD-95. Zhang J, Vinuela A, Neely MH, Hallett PJ, Grant SG, Miller GM, Isacson O, Caron MG, Yao WD. J Biol Chem. 2007 May 25. 282(21):15778-89. 10.1074/jbc.M611485200 PubMed 17369255.
Backbone
  Vector backbone: pcDNA5/FRT/TO
  Backbone manufacturer: Invitrogen
  Backbone size w/o insert (bp): 5137
  Vector type: Mammalian Expression
Growth in bacteria
  Bacterial resistance: Ampicillin, 100 μg/mL
  Growth temperature: 37°C
  Growth strain: DH5alpha
  Copy number: High Copy
Gene/Insert
  Gene/Insert name: PSD-95
  Species: R. norvegicus (rat)
  Insert size (bp): 2174
  GenBank ID: M96853
  Entrez Gene: Dlg4 (a.k.a. Dlgh4, PSD95, Sap90)
  Tag / fusion protein: FLAG (C terminal on backbone)
  Cloning method: Restriction Enzyme; 5′ cloning site KpnI (not destroyed); 3′ cloning site XhoI (not destroyed)
  Sequencing primers: 5′ CMV; 3′ BGH rev
Terms and licenses: Academic/Nonprofit Terms; Industry Terms: Not Available to Industry
Depositor comments: Sequence discrepancies should have no functional consequence.
How to cite: PSD-95 FLAG was a gift from Wei-dong Yao (Addgene plasmid # 15463 ; http://n2t.net/addgene:15463 ; RRID:Addgene_15463)
