>Addgene plasmid #15463 | PSD-95 FLAG | addgene partial sequence | sequence record 49626 | BGH-Rev 5'-TAGAAGGCACAGTCGAGG-3'
CCTCACTTGTCATCGTCGTCCTTGTAGTCCTCGAGGAGTCTCTCTCGGGCTGGGACCCAGATGTAGGGGC
CTGAGAGGTCTTCAATGACACGTTTCACTTTGTGATAGATCTCTTCAAAGCTGTCGCCCTCTACGATGGC
TGAGAAGCACTCTGTGAACTCCTGCTCCAGCTTCGTGGCTCTGTCGAAGGCTTTCCGGGCTTGCTCCTCT
GTGATCCGCTTATTGATCTCTAGCACATTCTCCAGGGAGCGGGGACGGATGAAGATGGCGATGGGGTGCA
GGTGGGCCGCCTGCAGCCGCCGCACGGCATTGGCCGAGACATCGAGGATGCAGTGCTTCCCCTGCTCTGC
TACCTCTCGCACAGACTGGACGCTGGTCCCATAGAGGTGGCTGTTGTACTGGCCAGCCTCAATGAACTTG
TGTGCCTGGATGTCCTTCTCCATTTTCTCCCGGGAGGAGACAAAGTGGTAATCCCGGCCGTCTATCTCAT
ATTCCCGCTTAGGACGTGTCGTATGAGGGACACAGGATCCAAACTTGTCGGGGAACTCGGAGAGAAGATC
ATCGTTGGCACGGTCTTTGGTGGGTCCAAGGATGATGATGGGACGAGCATAGTGCACTTCCATCTGGGTC
ACCGTCTCATAGCTCAGAACCGAGTCTTCTCGACCCTGTGATCCAGAGCTGGAGCCCCAGTCCTTGGCCT
TTAACCTTGACCACTCTCGTCGCTCGACCCGCCGTTTGCTGGGAATGAAGCCAATGT
