>Addgene plasmid #15463 | PSD-95 FLAG | addgene partial sequence | sequence record 114665 | CMV-F 5'-CGCAAATGGGCGGTAGGCGTG-3'
GATAGAGATCTCCCTATCAGTGATAGAGATCGTCGACGAGCTCGTTTAGTGAACCGTCAGATCGCCTGGA
GACGCCATCCACGCTGTTTTGACCTCCATAGAAGACACCGGGACCGATCCAGCCTCCGGACTCTAGCGTT
TAAACTTAAGCTTGGTACCGCCACCATGGACTGTCTCTGTATAGTGACAACCAAGAAATACCGCTACCAA
GATGAAGACACGCCCCCTCTGGAACACAGCCCGGCCCACCTCCCCAACCAGGCCAATTCTCCCCCTGTGA
TTGTCAACACGGACACCCTAGAAGCCCCAGGATATGAGTTGCAGGTGAATGGAACAGAGGGGGAGATGGA
GTATGAGGAGATCACATTGGAAAGGGGTAACTCAGGTCTGGGCTTCAGCATCGCAGGTGGCGCTGACAAC
CCGCACATCGGTGACGACCCGTCCATTTTTATCACCAAGATCATTCCTGGTGGGGCTGCAGCCCAGGATG
GCCGCCTCAGGGTCAATGACAGCATCCTGTTTGTAAATGAAGTGGATGTTCGGGAGGTGACCCATTCAGC
TGCGGTGGAGGCCCTCAAAGAGGCAGGTTCCATCGTTCGCCTCTATGTCATGCGCCGGAAACCCCCAGCC
GAAAAGGTCATGGAGATCAAACTCATCAAAGGGCCTAAAGGACTTGGCTTCAGCATTGCGGGGGGCGTTG
GGAACCAGCACATCCCTGGAGATAACAGCATCTATGTAACGAAGATCATCGAAGGAGGTGCTGCCCACAA
GGATGGCAGGTTGCAGATTGGAGACAAGATCCTGGCGGTCAACAGTGTGGGGCTGGAGGACGTCATGCAC
GAGGATGCCGTGGCAGCCCTGAAG
